Addgene plasmid #90734: LIN52 D5.4 gRNA
Purpose: 3rd generation lentiviral gRNA plasmid targeting human LIN52
Depositing lab: Iain Cheeseman. Depositing organization: Whitehead Institute for Biomedical Research. Publication: Large-Scale Analysis of CRISPR/Cas9 Cell-Cycle Knockouts Reveals the Diversity of p53-Dependent Responses to Cell-Cycle Defects. McKinley KL, Cheeseman IM. Dev Cell. 2017 Feb 27;40(4):405-420.e2. doi: 10.1016/j.devcel.2017.01.012. Epub 2017 Feb 16. PubMed 28216383.
Backbone
  Vector backbone: pLenti-sgRNA
  Backbone manufacturer: Eric Lander & David Sabatini labs (Addgene plasmid #71409)
  Backbone size w/o insert (bp): 9151
  Vector type: Lentiviral, CRISPR
  Selectable markers: Puromycin
Growth in bacteria
  Bacterial resistance: Ampicillin, 100 μg/mL
  Growth temperature: 37°C
  Growth strain: NEB Stable
  Copy number: Unknown
Gene/Insert
  Gene/Insert name: LIN52 (Guide Designation D5.4) (alt name: pKMKO series)
  gRNA/shRNA sequence: CACCgACCGTGCCTCACCAGATCTT
  Species: H. sapiens (human)
  Promoter: U6
  Cloning method: Restriction Enzyme; 5′ cloning site BsmBI (destroyed during cloning); 3′ cloning site BsmBI (destroyed during cloning)
  Sequencing primers: 5′ hU6-F (5'-GAGGGCCTATTTCCCATGATT-3'); 3′ EF1a-R (5'-CACGGCGACTACTGCACTTA-3')
Terms and licenses: Academic/Nonprofit Terms; Industry Terms: Not Available to Industry
Depositor comments: Please note that gRNA target sequence listed is not strictly the 20nt spacer sequence, but also contains the 5' BsmBI overhang. For more information about knockout human cell lines generated using this plasmid, please see http://cellcycleknockouts.wi.mit.edu/ .
How to cite: LIN52 D5.4 gRNA was a gift from Iain Cheeseman (Addgene plasmid # 90734 ; http://n2t.net/addgene:90734 ; RRID:Addgene_90734)
