[The description below was written by a language model from this plasmid's Addgene catalogue record and pLannotate feature annotations shown in this document.]
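Description:
LIN52 D5.4 gRNA is a third-generation lentiviral CRISPR guide plasmid built on the pLenti-sgRNA backbone and designed to express a single guide RNA against human LIN52. It is propagated in E. coli through a high-copy ColE1/pUC-type origin with ampicillin selection (AmpR). The backbone also carries an f1 origin, an SV40 origin and leftover cloning-vector elements such as lac promoter/operator and T3/T7 promoter sequences. The sequenced record is 7,302 nt, shorter than the 9,151 bp listed for the empty backbone. This would fit loss of a stuffer fragment when the guide was cloned, although the record does not say so.

The viral cassette has the usual self-inactivating layout. An RSV promoter drives a truncated HIV-1 5' LTR, followed by the Ψ packaging signal with a partial gag sequence, the Rev response element for Rev-dependent nuclear export of the genomic RNA, a cPPT/CTS element, and a ΔU3 3' LTR with a downstream SV40 polyadenylation signal. Within this unit, a human U6 RNA polymerase III promoter transcribes the LIN52 spacer fused to the S. pyogenes guide scaffold (annotated as a tracrRNA fragment). The spacer was inserted as annealed oligonucleotides between BsmBI sites that were destroyed during cloning. The depositor notes that the listed guide sequence includes the 5' BsmBI overhang as well as the spacer itself. A separate EF-1α core promoter drives puromycin N-acetyltransferase, followed by a WPRE that enhances expression, so transduced cells can be selected with puromycin.

The plasmid encodes no Cas9, which must be provided separately by the target cells. It belongs to a guide series used in a large-scale analysis of CRISPR/Cas9 knockouts of cell-cycle genes in human cell lines.
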