Features (pLannotate 1.2.2; 28 found; start..end, strand, type, name):
      1..26      +  rep_origin     RSF ori (fragment): Plasmids containing the RSF 1030 origin of replication can be propagated in E. coli cells that contain additional plasmids with compatible origins.
     28..120     +  CDS            lacI (fragment): lac repressor; lacI; The lac repressor binds to the lac operator to inhibit transcription in E. coli. This inhibition can be relieved by adding lactose or isopropyl-β-D-thiogalactopyranoside (IPTG).
    133..154     +  protein_bind   CAP binding site: CAP binding activates transcription in the presence of cAMP. E. coli catabolite activator protein
    169..199     +  promoter       lac promoter: promoter for the E. coli lac operon
    207..223     +  protein_bind   lac operator: The lac repressor binds to the lac operator to inhibit transcription in E. coli. This inhibition can be relieved by adding lactose or isopropyl-β-D-thiogalactopyranoside (IPTG). lac repressor encoded by lacI
    268..286     +  promoter       T3 promoter: promoter for bacteriophage T3 RNA polymerase
    314..540     +  promoter       RSV promoter: Rous sarcoma virus enhancer/promoter
    541..721     +  LTR            5' LTR (truncated): truncated 5' long terminal repeat (LTR) from HIV-1
    768..893     +  misc_feature   HIV-1 Ψ: packaging signal of human immunodeficiency virus type 1
    877..1240    +  CDS            HIV-1 gag (fragment): gag protein from human immunodeficiency virus 1; gag
   1386..1619    +  misc_feature   RRE: The Rev response element (RRE) of HIV-1 allows for Rev-dependent mRNA export from the nucleus to the cytoplasm.
   1996..2022    +  CDS            Rev (fragment): human immunodeficiency virus 1 (HIV-1) Rev protein; rev; enhances nuclear export of unspliced and incompletely spliced viral mRNAs
   2026..2266    +  promoter       U6 promoter: RNA polymerase III promoter for human U6 snRNA
   2314..2381    +  misc_RNA       tracrRNA (fragment): trans-activating CRISPR RNA for the Streptococcus pyogenes CRISPR/Cas9 system
   2430..2547    +  misc_feature   cPPT/CTS: central polypurine tract and central termination sequence of HIV-1
   2616..2827    +  promoter       EF-1α core promoter: core promoter for human elongation factor EF-1α
   2853..3452    +  CDS            PuroR (fragment): puromycin N-acetyltransferase; pac from Streptomyces; confers resistance to puromycin
   3468..4056    +  misc_feature   WPRE: woodchuck hepatitis virus posttranscriptional regulatory element
   4107..4126    +  misc_feature   cPPT/CTS (fragment): central polypurine tract and central termination sequence of HIV-1
   4128..4361    +  LTR            3' LTR (ΔU3): self-inactivating 3' long terminal repeat (LTR) from HIV-1
   4439..4560    +  polyA_signal   SV40 poly(A) signal: SV40 polyadenylation signal
   4600..4735    +  rep_origin     SV40 ori: SV40 origin of replication
   4756..4774    -  promoter       T7 promoter: promoter for bacteriophage T7 RNA polymerase
   4782..4937    +  CDS            lacZα (fragment): LacZα fragment of β-galactosidase; lacZ fragment
   4942..5370    +  rep_origin     f1 ori (sequence partly withheld): f1 bacteriophage origin of replication; arrow indicates direction of (+) strand synthesis
   5423..5527    +  promoter       AmpR promoter: bla
   5528..6388    +  CDS            AmpR: β-lactamase; bla; confers resistance to ampicillin, carbenicillin, and related antibiotics
   6559..7147    +  rep_origin     ori: high-copy-number ColE1/pMB1/pBR322/pUC origin of replication
>Addgene plasmid #90734 | LIN52 D5.4 gRNA | addgene full sequence | sequence record 183573 | Addgene NGS Result
CGAGTCAGTGAGCGAGGAAGCGGAAGAGCGCCCAATACGCAAACCGCCTCTCCCCGCGCGTTGGCCGATT
CATTAATGCAGCTGGCACGACAGGTTTCCCGACTGGAAAGCGGGCAGTGAGCGCAACGCAATTAATGTGA
GTTAGCTCACTCATTAGGCACCCCAGGCTTTACACTTTATGCTTCCGGCTCGTATGTTGTGTGGAATTGT
GAGCGGATAACAATTTCACACAGGAAACAGCTATGACCATGATTACGCCAAGCGCGCAATTAACCCTCAC
TAAAGGGAACAAAAGCTGGAGCTGCAAGCTTAATGTAGTCTTATGCAATACTCTTGTAGTCTTGCAACAT
GGTAACGATGAGTTAGCAACATGCCTTACAAGGAGAGAAAAAGCACCGTGCATGCCGATTGGTGGAAGTA
AGGTGGTACGATCGTGCCTTATTAGGAAGGCAACAGACGGGTCTGACATGGATTGGACGAACCACTGAAT
TGCCGCATTGCAGAGATATTGTATTTAAGTGCCTAGCTCGATACATAAACGGGTCTCTCTGGTTAGACCA
GATCTGAGCCTGGGAGCTCTCTGGCTAACTAGGGAACCCACTGCTTAAGCCTCAATAAAGCTTGCCTTGA
GTGCTTCAAGTAGTGTGTGCCCGTCTGTTGTGTGACTCTGGTAACTAGAGATCCCTCAGACCCTTTTAGT
CAGTGTGGAAAATCTCTAGCAGTGGCGCCCGAACAGGGACTTGAAAGCGAAAGGGAAACCAGAGGAGCTC
TCTCGACGCAGGACTCGGCTTGCTGAAGCGCGCACGGCAAGAGGCGAGGGGCGGCGACTGGTGAGTACGC
CAAAAATTTTGACTAGCGGAGGCTAGAAGGAGAGAGATGGGTGCGAGAGCGTCAGTATTAAGCGGGGGAG
AATTAGATCGCGATGGGAAAAAATTCGGTTAAGGCCAGGGGGAAAGAAAAAATATAAATTAAAACATATA
GTATGGGCAAGCAGGGAGCTAGAACGATTCGCAGTTAATCCTGGCCTGTTAGAAACATCAGAAGGCTGTA
GACAAATACTGGGACAGCTACAACCATCCCTTCAGACAGGATCAGAAGAACTTAGATCATTATATAATAC
AGTAGCAACCCTCTATTGTGTGCATCAAAGGATAGAGATAAAAGACACCAAGGAAGCTTTAGACAAGATA
GAGGAAGAGCAAAACAAAAGTAAGACCACCGCACAGCAAGCGGCCGCTGATCTTCAGACCTGGAGGAGGA
GATATGAGGGACAATTGGAGAAGTGAATTATATAAATATAAAGTAGTAAAAATTGAACCATTAGGAGTAG
CACCCACCAAGGCAAAGAGAAGAGTGGTGCAGAGAGAAAAAAGAGCAGTGGGAATAGGAGCTTTGTTCCT
TGGGTTCTTGGGAGCAGCAGGAAGCACTATGGGCGCAGCGTCAATGACGCTGACGGTACAGGCCAGACAA
TTATTGTCTGGTATAGTGCAGCAGCAGAACAATTTGCTGAGGGCTATTGAGGCGCAACAGCATCTGTTGC
AACTCACAGTCTGGGGCATCAAGCAGCTCCAGGCAAGAATCCTGGCTGTGGAAAGATACCTAAAGGATCA
ACAGCTCCTGGGGATTTGGGGTTGCTCTGGAAAACTCATTTGCACCACTGCTGTGCCTTGGAATGCTAGT
TGGAGTAATAAATCTCTGGAACAGATTTGGAATCACACGACCTGGATGGAGTGGGACAGAGAAATTAACA
ATTACACAAGCTTAATACACTCCTTAATTGAAGAATCGCAAAACCAGCAAGAAAAGAATGAACAAGAATT
ATTGGAATTAGATAAATGGGCAAGTTTGTGGAATTGGTTTAACATAACAAATTGGCTGTGGTATATAAAA
TTATTCATAATGATAGTAGGAGGCTTGGTAGGTTTAAGAATAGTTTTTGCTGTACTTTCTATAGTGAATA
GAGTTAGGCAGGGATATTCACCATTATCGTTTCAGACCCACCTCCCAACCCCGAGGGGACCCAGAGAGGG
CCTATTTCCCATGATTCCTTCATATTTGCATATACGATACAAGGCTGTTAGAGAGATAATTAGAATTAAT
TTGACTGTAAACACAAAGATATTAGTACAAAATACGTGACGTAGAAAGTAATAATTTCTTGGGTAGTTTG
CAGTTTTAAAATTATGTTTTAAAATGGACTATCATATGCTTACCGTAACTTGAAAGTATTTCGATTTCTT
GGCTTTATATATCTTGTGGAAAGGACGAAACACCGACCGTGCCTCACCAGATCTTGTTTAAGAGCTATGC
TGGAAACAGCATAGCAAGTTTAAATAAGGCTAGTCCGTTATCAACTTGAAAAAGTGGCACCGAGTCGGTG
CTTTTTTTGAATTCTAGATCTTGAGACAAATGGCAGTATTCATCCACAATTTTAAAAGAAAAGGGGGGAT
TGGGGGGTACAGTGCAGGGGAAAGAATAGTAGACATAATAGCAACAGACATACAAACTAAAGAATTACAA
AAACAAATTACAAAAATTCAAAATTTTCGGGTTTATTACAGGGACAGCAGAGATCCACTTTGGCGCCGGC
TCGAGTGGCTCCGGTGCCCGTCAGTGGGCAGAGCGCACATCGCCCACAGTCCCCGAGAAGTTGGGGGGAG
GGGTCGGCAATTGAACCGGTGCCTAGAGAAGGTGGCGCGGGGTAAACTGGGAAAGTGATGTCGTGTACTG
GCTCCGCCTTTTTCCCGAGGGTGGGGGAGAACCGTATATAAGTGCAGTAGTCGCCGTGAACGTTCTTTTT
CGCAACGGGTTTGCCGCCAGAACACAGGTGTCGTGACGCGGGATCCGCCACCATGACCGAGTACAAGCCC
ACGGTGCGCCTCGCCACCCGCGACGACGTCCCCAGGGCCGTACGCACCCTCGCCGCCGCGTTCGCCGACT
ACCCCGCCACGCGCCACACCGTCGATCCGGACCGCCACATCGAGCGGGTCACCGAGCTGCAAGAACTCTT
CCTCACGCGCGTCGGGCTCGACATCGGCAAGGTGTGGGTCGCGGACGACGGCGCCGCGGTGGCGGTCTGG
ACCACGCCGGAGAGCGTCGAAGCGGGGGCGGTGTTCGCCGAGATCGGCCCGCGCATGGCCGAGTTGAGCG
GTTCCCGGCTGGCCGCGCAGCAACAGATGGAAGGCCTCCTGGCGCCGCACCGGCCCAAGGAGCCCGCGTG
GTTCCTGGCCACCGTCGGAGTCTCGCCCGACCACCAGGGCAAGGGTCTGGGCAGCGCCGTCGTGCTCCCC
GGAGTGGAGGCGGCCGAGCGCGCCGGGGTGCCCGCCTTCCTGGAGACCTCCGCGCCCCGCAACCTCCCCT
TCTACGAGCGGCTCGGCTTCACCGTCACCGCCGACGTCGAGGTGCCCGAAGGACCGCGCACCTGGTGCAT
GACCCGCAAGCCCGGTGCCTGAACGCGTTAAGTCGACAATCAACCTCTGGATTACAAAATTTGTGAAAGA
TTGACTGGTATTCTTAACTATGTTGCTCCTTTTACGCTATGTGGATACGCTGCTTTAATGCCTTTGTATC
ATGCTATTGCTTCCCGTATGGCTTTCATTTTCTCCTCCTTGTATAAATCCTGGTTGCTGTCTCTTTATGA
GGAGTTGTGGCCCGTTGTCAGGCAACGTGGCGTGGTGTGCACTGTGTTTGCTGACGCAACCCCCACTGGT
TGGGGCATTGCCACCACCTGTCAGCTCCTTTCCGGGACTTTCGCTTTCCCCCTCCCTATTGCCACGGCGG
AACTCATCGCCGCCTGCCTTGCCCGCTGCTGGACAGGGGCTCGGCTGTTGGGCACTGACAATTCCGTGGT
GTTGTCGGGGAAATCATCGTCCTTTCCTTGGCTGCTCGCCTGTGTTGCCACCTGGATTCTGCGCGGGACG
TCCTTCTGCTACGTCCCTTCGGCCCTCAATCCAGCGGACCTTCCTTCCCGCGGCCTGCTGCCGGCTCTGC
GGCCTCTTCCGCGTCTTCGCCTTCGCCCTCAGACGAGTCGGATCTCCCTTTGGGCCGCCTCCCCGCGTCG
ACTTTAAGACCAATGACTTACAAGGCAGCTGTAGATCTTAGCCACTTTTTAAAAGAAAAGGGGGGACTGG
AAGGGCTAATTCACTCCCAACGAAGACAAGATCTGCTTTTTGCTTGTACTGGGTCTCTCTGGTTAGACCA
GATCTGAGCCTGGGAGCTCTCTGGCTAACTAGGGAACCCACTGCTTAAGCCTCAATAAAGCTTGCCTTGA
GTGCTTCAAGTAGTGTGTGCCCGTCTGTTGTGTGACTCTGGTAACTAGAGATCCCTCAGACCCTTTTAGT
CAGTGTGGAAAATCTCTAGCAGTACGTATAGTAGTTCATGTCATCTTATTATTCAGTATTTATAACTTGC
AAAGAAATGAATATCAGAGAGTGAGAGGAACTTGTTTATTGCAGCTTATAATGGTTACAAATAAAGCAAT
AGCATCACAAATTTCACAAATAAAGCATTTTTTTCACTGCATTCTAGTTGTGGTTTGTCCAAACTCATCA
ATGTATCTTATCATGTCTGGCTCTAGCTATCCCGCCCCTAACTCCGCCCATCCCGCCCCTAACTCCGCCC
AGTTCCGCCCATTCTCCGCCCCATGGCTGACTAATTTTTTTTATTTATGCAGAGGCCGAGGCCGCCTCGG
CCTCTGAGCTATTCCAGAAGTAGTGAGGAGGCTTTTTTGGAGGCCTAGGGACGTACCCAATTCGCCCTAT
AGTGAGTCGTATTACGCGCGCTCACTGGCCGTCGTTTTACAACGTCGTGACTGGGAAAACCCTGGCGTTA
CCCAACTTAATCGCCTTGCAGCACATCCCCCTTTCGCCAGCTGGCGTAATAGCGAAGAGGCCCGCACCGA
TCGCCCTTCCCAACAGTTGCGCAGCCTGAATGGCGAATGGG
[124 nt withheld, positions 4942-5065]
C
[91 nt withheld, positions 5067-5157]
A
[49 nt withheld, positions 5159-5207]
CCTTTGACGTTGGAGTCCACGTTCTTT
[37 nt withheld, positions 5235-5271]
ACCCTATCTCGGTCTATTCTTTTGATTTATAAGGGATTTTGCCGATTTCGGCCTATTGGTTAAAAAATGA
GCTGATTTAACAAAAATTTAACGCGAATTTTAACAAAATATTAACGCTTACAATTTAGGTGGCACTTTTC
GGGGAAATGTGCGCGGAACCCCTATTTGTTTATTTTTCTAAATACATTCAAATATGTATCCGCTCATGAG
ACAATAACCCTGATAAATGCTTCAATAATATTGAAAAAGGAAGAGTATGAGTATTCAACATTTCCGTGTC
GCCCTTATTCCCTTTTTTGCGGCATTTTGCCTTCCTGTTTTTGCTCACCCAGAAACGCTGGTGAAAGTAA
AAGATGCTGAAGATCAGTTGGGTGCACGAGTGGGTTACATCGAACTGGATCTCAACAGCGGTAAGATCCT
TGAGAGTTTTCGCCCCGAAGAACGTTTTCCAATGATGAGCACTTTTAAAGTTCTGCTATGTGGCGCGGTA
TTATCCCGTATTGACGCCGGGCAAGAGCAACTCGGTCGCCGCATACACTATTCTCAGAATGACTTGGTTG
AGTACTCACCAGTCACAGAAAAGCATCTTACGGATGGCATGACAGTAAGAGAATTATGCAGTGCTGCCAT
AACCATGAGTGATAACACTGCGGCCAACTTACTTCTGACAACGATCGGAGGACCGAAGGAGCTAACCGCT
TTTTTGCACAACATGGGGGATCATGTAACTCGCCTTGATCGTTGGGAACCGGAGCTGAATGAAGCCATAC
CAAACGACGAGCGTGACACCACGATGCCTGTAGCAATGGCAACAACGTTGCGCAAACTATTAACTGGCGA
ACTACTTACTCTAGCTTCCCGGCAACAATTAATAGACTGGATGGAGGCGGATAAAGTTGCAGGACCACTT
CTGCGCTCGGCCCTTCCGGCTGGCTGGTTTATTGCTGATAAATCTGGAGCCGGTGAGCGTGGGTCTCGCG
GTATCATTGCAGCACTGGGGCCAGATGGTAAGCCCTCCCGTATCGTAGTTATCTACACGACGGGGAGTCA
GGCAACTATGGATGAACGAAATAGACAGATCGCTGAGATAGGTGCCTCACTGATTAAGCATTGGTAACTG
TCAGACCAAGTTTACTCATATATACTTTAGATTGATTTAAAACTTCATTTTTAATTTAAAAGGATCTAGG
TGAAGATCCTTTTTGATAATCTCATGACCAAAATCCCTTAACGTGAGTTTTCGTTCCACTGAGCGTCAGA
CCCCGTAGAAAAGATCAAAGGATCTTCTTGAGATCCTTTTTTTCTGCGCGTAATCTGCTGCTTGCAAACA
AAAAAACCACCGCTACCAGCGGTGGTTTGTTTGCCGGATCAAGAGCTACCAACTCTTTTTCCGAAGGTAA
CTGGCTTCAGCAGAGCGCAGATACCAAATACTGTTCTTCTAGTGTAGCCGTAGTTAGGCCACCACTTCAA
GAACTCTGTAGCACCGCCTACATACCTCGCTCTGCTAATCCTGTTACCAGTGGCTGCTGCCAGTGGCGAT
AAGTCGTGTCTTACCGGGTTGGACTCAAGACGATAGTTACCGGATAAGGCGCAGCGGTCGGGCTGAACGG
GGGGTTCGTGCACACAGCCCAGCTTGGAGCGAACGACCTACACCGAACTGAGATACCTACAGCGTGAGCT
ATGAGAAAGCGCCACGCTTCCCGAAGGGAGAAAGGCGGACAGGTATCCGGTAAGCGGCAGGGTCGGAACA
GGAGAGCGCACGAGGGAGCTTCCAGGGGGAAACGCCTGGTATCTTTATAGTCCTGTCGGGTTTCGCCACC
TCTGACTTGAGCGTCGATTTTTGTGATGCTCGTCAGGGGGGCGGAGCCTATGGAAAAACGCCAGCAACGC
GGCCTTTTTACGGTTCCTGGCCTTTTGCTGGCCTTTTGCTCACATGTTCTTTCCTGCGTTATCCCCTGAT
TCTGTGGATAACCGTATTACCGCCTTTGAGTGAGCTGATACCGCTCGCCGCAGCCGAACGACCGAGCGCA
G
